Addgene plasmid #245149: pJAK201
Purpose: (Empty Backbone) pJAK081-based knock-in plasmid with a 218 bp insertion containing 9 bp sequencing Barcode 1 (AAGTCCTCG)
Depositing lab: Robert Fagan. Depositing organization: University of Sheffield. Publication: A set of genetic tools for use in Clostridioides difficile and related species. Fisher H, de Lussy Kubisa L, Jakhmola A, Walker E, Kirk JA, Oatley P, Chaudhuri RR, Douce GR, Ormsby MJ, Fagan RP. Microbiology (Reading). 2026 Feb;172(2). doi: 10.1099/mic.0.001665. PubMed 41712450.
Backbone
  Vector backbone: pMTLSC-7215
  Backbone manufacturer: Nigel P Minton
  Vector type: Bacterial knock-in
Growth in bacteria
  Bacterial resistance: Chloramphenicol, 25 μg/mL
  Growth temperature: 37°C
  Growth strain: DH5alpha
  Copy number: High Copy
Gene/Insert
  Gene/Insert name: None
Terms and licenses: Academic/Nonprofit Terms; Industry Terms: Not Available to Industry
How to cite: pJAK201 was a gift from Robert Fagan (Addgene plasmid # 245149 ; http://n2t.net/addgene:245149 ; RRID:Addgene_245149)
