[The description below was written by a language model from this plasmid's Addgene catalogue record and pLannotate feature annotations shown in this document.]
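Description:
pJAK201 is a bacterial knock-in (allele-exchange) plasmid built on the pMTLSC-7215 backbone and derived from pJAK081, deposited as part of a genetic toolkit for Clostridioides difficile and related species. It is catalogued as an empty backbone with no named gene insert; its distinguishing payload is a 218 bp insertion carrying a 9 bp sequencing barcode (Barcode 1), intended for placement into the recipient chromosome. The sequenced record is 9,363 nt.

In E. coli the plasmid replicates from a high-copy ColE1/pUC-type origin and is selected with chloramphenicol through catP, a Clostridium perfringens-type chloramphenicol acetyltransferase gene. An incP oriT with traJ (and a fragment of traI) allows the plasmid to be mobilised by conjugation from a suitable E. coli donor into the clostridial recipient. The annotated E. coli codA cytosine deaminase gene confers sensitivity to 5-fluorocytosine, so it can serve as a counter-selection marker to recover cells that have lost the plasmid backbone after a second recombination event. A lacZα fragment and a lac operator are also detected. The short hit to a baculovirus poly(A) signal is probably a spurious annotation match.

The table also identifies a pyrD fragment and a C. difficile pyrE coding sequence lying next to each other. This suggests that the pyrE region supplies homology for chromosomal integration, although the record does not state the target locus explicitly. Large stretches of the sequence, including roughly 3.4–5.9 kb and the region beyond pyrE, are unannotated, so the barcode insertion, any Gram-positive replicon and the remaining homology sequence cannot be located from the table. Uniquely barcoded strains of this kind are typically used to distinguish otherwise isogenic populations by sequencing, though the record does not give a specific application.
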