Features (pLannotate 1.2.2; 11 found; start..end, strand, type, name):
      1..589     +  rep_origin     ori: high-copy-number ColE1/pMB1/pBR322/pUC origin of replication
    910..1019    +  oriT           oriT: incP origin of transfer
   1052..1423    +  CDS            traJ: oriT-recognizing protein; traJ
   1461..1553    +  CDS            traI (fragment): TRAI6_ECOLX - Experimental evidence at protein level: Swiss-Prot protein existence level 1. The initiation process of transfer DNA synthesis requires the interaction of at least three plasmid-specific components (TraH, I, and J) at the transfer origin resulting in the assembly of a specialised nucleoprotein complex - the relaxosome. Site- and strand-specific cleavage at the transfer origin is dependent on TraI and TraJ. From Escherichia coli.
   1581..1597    +  polyA_signal   OpIE-2 poly(A) signal (fragment): immediate-early gene 2 from the Orgyia pseudotsugata multicapsid nucleopolyhedrovirus; baculovirus polyadenylation signal
   1811..1835    -  protein_bind   lac operator: The lac repressor binds to the lac operator to inhibit transcription in E. coli. This inhibition can be relieved by adding lactose or isopropyl-β-D-thiogalactopyranoside (IPTG). lac repressor encoded by lacI
   1876..3158    +  CDS            codA (fragment): E. coli cytosine deaminase; codA; confers sensitivity to 5-fluorocytosine
   3257..3411    +  CDS            lacZα (fragment): LacZα fragment of β-galactosidase; lacZ fragment
   5956..6576    +  CDS            catP: CAT2_CLOPF - Protein inferred from homology: Swiss-Prot protein existence level 3. This enzyme is an effector of chloramphenicol resistance in bacteria. From Clostridium perfringens.
   6656..7174    +  CDS            pyrD (fragment): PYRDB_DESRM - Experimental evidence at protein level: Swiss-Prot protein existence level 1. Together with PyrK, also forms a metal reductase complex able to reduce Fe(III)-chelates to Fe(II)-chelates, as well as soluble Cr(VI) and U(VI), using NADH as electron donor. To a lesser extent, can also use NADPH as an electron donor. Is unable to reduce riboflavin and FMN with NADH as electron donor. May have an in vivo role in metal reduction in D.reducens, which is an organism capable of reducing contaminant heavy metals and radionuclides. From Desulfotomaculum reducens (strain MI-1).
   7268..7849    +  CDS            pyrE: PYRE_CLOD6 - Protein inferred from homology: Swiss-Prot protein existence level 3. Catalyzes the transfer of a ribosyl phosphate group from 5- phosphoribose 1-diphosphate to orotate, leading to the formation of orotidine monophosphate (OMP). From Clostridioides difficile (strain 630) (Peptoclostridium difficile).
>Addgene plasmid #245149 | pJAK201 | addgene full sequence | sequence record 494358 | Addgene NGS Result
TTGAGATCCTTTTTTTCTGCGCGTAATCTGCTGCTTGCAAACAAAAAAACCACCGCTACCAGCGGTGGTT
TGTTTGCCGGATCAAGAGCTACCAACTCTTTTTCCGAAGGTAACTGGCTTCAGCAGAGCGCAGATACCAA
ATACTGTTCTTCTAGTGTAGCCGTAGTTAGGCCACCACTTCAAGAACTCTGTAGCACCGCCTACATACCT
CGCTCTGCTAATCCTGTTACCAGTGGCTGCTGCCAGTGGCGATAAGTCGTGTCTTACCGGGTTGGACTCA
AGACGATAGTTACCGGATAAGGCGCAGCGGTCGGGCTGAACGGGGGGTTCGTGCACACAGCCCAGCTTGG
AGCGAACGACCTACACCGAACTGAGATACCTACAGCGTGAGCTATGAGAAAGCGCCACGCTTCCCGAAGG
GAGAAAGGCGGACAGGTATCCGGTAAGCGGCAGGGTCGGAACAGGAGAGCGCACGAGGGAGCTTCCAGGG
GGAAACGCCTGGTATCTTTATAGTCCTGTCGGGTTTCGCCACCTCTGACTTGAGCGTCGATTTTTGTGAT
GCTCGTCAGGGGGGCGGAGCCTATGGAAAAACGCCAGCAACGCGGCCTTTTTACGGTTCCTGGCCTTTTG
CTGGCCTTTTGCTCACATGTTCTTTCCTGCGTTATCCCCTGATTCTGTGGATAACCGTATTACCGCCTTT
GAGTGAGCTGATACCGCTCGCCGCAGCCGAACGACCGAGCGCAGCGAGTCAGTGAGCGAGGAAGCGGAAG
AGCGCCCAATACGCAGGGCCCCCTGCTTCGGGGTCATTATAGCGATTTTTTCGGTATATCCATCCTTTTT
CGCACGATATACAGGATTTTGCCAAAGGGTTCGTGTAGACTTTCCTTGGTGTATCCAACGGCGTCAGCCG
GGCAGGATAGGTGAAGTAGGCCCACCCGCGAGCGGGTGTTCCTTCTTCACTGTCCCTTATTCGCACCTGG
CGGTGCTCAACGGGAATCCTGCTCTGCGAGGCTGGCCGGCTACCGCCGGCGTAACAGATGAGGGCAAGCG
GATGGCTGATGAAACCAAGCCAACCAGGAAGGGCAGCCCACCTATCAAGGTGTACTGCCTTCCAGACGAA
CGAAGAGCGATTGAGGAAAAGGCGGCGGCGGCCGGCATGAGCCTGTCGGCCTACCTGCTGGCCGTCGGCC
AGGGCTACAAAATCACGGGCGTCGTGGACTATGAGCACGTCCGCGAGCTGGCCCGCATCAATGGCGACCT
GGGCCGCCTGGGCGGCCTGCTGAAACTCTGGCTCACCGACGACCCGCGCACGGCGCGGTTCGGTGATGCC
ACGATCCTCGCCCTGCTGGCGAAGATCGAAGAGAAGCAGGACGAGCTTGGCAAGGTCATGATGGGCGTGG
TCCGCCCGAGGGCAGAGCCATGACTTTTTTAGCCGCTAAAACGGCCGGGGGGTGCGCGTGATTGCCAAGC
ACGTCCCCATGCGCTCCATCAAGAAGAGCGACTTCGCGGAGCTGGTGAAGTACATCACCGACGAGCAAGG
CAAGACCGATCGGGCCCCCTGCAGGATAAAAAAATTGTAGATAAATTTTATAAAATAGTTTTATCTACAA
TTTTTTTATCAGGAAACAGCTATGACCGCGGCCGCTGTATCCATATGACCATGATTACGAATTCCCCGGA
TCGAGATAGTATATGATGCATATTCTTTAAATATAGATAAAGTTATAGAAGCAATAGAAGATTTAGGATT
TACTGTAATATAAATTACACTTTTAAAAAGTTTAAAAACATGATACAATAAGTTATGGTTGGAATTGTTA
TCCGCTCACAATTCCAACTTATGATTAAAATTTTAAGGAGGTGTATTTCATAATGTGTCGAATAACGCTT
TACAAACAATTATTAACGCCCGGTTACCAGGCGAAGAGGGGCTGTGGCAGATTCATCTGCAGGACGGAAA
AATCAGCGCCATTGATGCGCAATCCGGCGTGATGCCCATAACTGAAAACAGCCTGGATGCCGAACAAGGT
TTAGTTATACCGCCGTTTGTGGAGCCACATATTCACCTGGACACCACGCAAACCGCCGGACAACCGAACT
GGAATCAGTCCGGCACGCTGTTTGAAGGCATTGAACGCTGGGCCGAGCGCAAAGCGTTATTAACCCATGA
CGATGTGAAACAACGCGCATGGCAAACGCTGAAATGGCAGATTGCCAACGGCATTCAGCATGTGCGTACC
CATGTCGATGTTTCGGATGCAACGCTAACTGCGCTGAAAGCAATGCTGGAAGTGAAGCAGGAAGTCGCGC
CGTGGATTGATCTGCAAATCGTCGCCTTCCCTCAGGAAGGGATTTTGTCGTATCCCAACGGTGAAGCGTT
GCTGGAAGAGGCGTTACGCTTAGGGGCAGATGTAGTGGGGGCGATTCCGCATTTTGAATTTACCCGTGAA
TACGGCGTGGAGTCGCTGCATAAAACCTTCGCCCTGGCGCAAAAATACGACCGTCTCATCGACGTTCACT
GTGATGAGATCGATGACGAGCAGTCGCGCTTTGTCGAAACCGTTGCTGCCCTGGCGCACCATGAAGGCAT
GGGCGCACGAGTCACCGCCAGCCACACCACGGCAATGCACTCCTATAACGGGGCGTATACCTCACGCCTG
TTCCGCTTGCTGAAAATGTCCGGTATTAACTTTGTCGCCAACCCGCTGGTCAATATTCATCTGCAAGGAC
GTTTCGATACGTATCCAAAACGTCGCGGCATCACGCGCGTTAAAGAGATGCTGGAGTCCGGCATTAACGT
CTGCTTTGGTCACGATGATGTCTTCGATCCGTGGTATCCGCTGGGAACGGCGAATATGCTGCAAGTGCTG
CATATGGGGCTGCATGTTTGCCAGTTGATGGGCTACGGGCAGATTAACGATGGCCTGAATTTAATCACCC
ACCACAGCGCAAGGACGTTGAATTTGCAGGATTACGGCATTGCCGCCGGAAACAGCGCCAACCTGATTAT
CCTGCCGGCTGAAAATGGGTTTGATGCGCTGCGCCGTCAGGTTCCGGTACGTTATTCGGTACGTGGCGGC
AAGGTGATTGCCAGCACACAACCGGCACAAACCACCGTATATCTGGAGCAGCCAGAAGCCATCGATTACA
AACGTTGAACGACTGGGTTACAGCGAGCTTAGTTTAAAGGGCGAATTCCTAGAGTCGACGTCACGCGTCC
ATGGAGATCTCGAGGCCTGCAGACATGCAAGCTTGGCACTGGCCGTCGTTTTACAACGTCGTGACTGGGA
AAACCCTGGCGTTACCCAACTTAATCGCCTTGCAGCACATCCCCCTTTCGCCAGCTGGCGTAATAGCGAA
GAGGCCCGCACCGATCGCCCTTCCCAACAGTTGCGCAGCCTGAATGGCGAATGGCGCTAGCATAAAAATA
AGAAGCCTGCATTTGCAGGCTTCTTATTTTTATGGCGCGCCGTTCTGAATCCTTAGCTAATGGTTCAACA
GGTAACTATGACGAAGATAGCACCCTGGATAAGTCTGTAATGGATTCTAAGGCATTTAATGAAGACGTGT
ATATAAAATGTGCTAATGAAAAAGAAAATGCGTTAAAAGAGCCTAAAATGAGTTCAAATGGTTTTGAAAT
TGATTGGTAGTTTAATTTAATATATTTTTTCTATTGGCTATCTCGATACCTATAGAATCTTCTGTTCACT
TTTGTTTTTGAAATATAAAAAGGGGCTTTTTAGCCCCTTTTTTTTAAAACTCCGGAGGAGTTTCTTCATT
CTTGATACTATACGTAACTATTTCGATTTGACTTCATTGTCAATTAAGCTAGTAAAATCAATGGTTAAAA
AACAAAAAACTTGCATTTTTCTACCTAGTAATTTATAATTTTAAGTGTCGAGTTTAAAAGTATAATTTAC
CAGGAAAGGAGCAAGTTTTTTAATAAGGAAAAATTTTTCCTTTTAAAATTCTATTTCGTTATATGACTAA
TTATAATCAAAAAAATGAAAATAAACAAGAGGTAAAAACTGCTTTAGAGAAATGTACTGATAAAAAAAGA
AAAAATCCTAGATTTACGTCATACATAGCACCTTTAACTACTAAGAAAAATATTGAAAGGACTTCCACTT
GTGGAGATTATTTGTTTATGTTGAGTGATGCAGACTTAGAACATTTTAAATTACATAAAGGTAATTTTTG
CGGTAATAGATTTTGTCCAATGTGTAGTTGGCGACTTGCTTGTAAGGATAGTTTAGAAATATCTATTCTT
ATGGAGCATTTAAGAAAAGAAGAAAATAAAGAGTTTATATTTTTAACTCTTACAACTCCAAATGTAAAAA
GTTATGATCTTAATTATTCTATTAAACAATATAATAAATCTTTTAAAAAATTAATGGAGCGTAAGGAAGT
TAAGGATATAACTAAAGGTTATATAAGAAAATTAGAAGTAACTTACCAAAAGGAAAAATACATAACAAAG
GATTTATGGAAAATAAAAAAAGATTATTATCAAAAAAAAGGACTTGAAATTGGTGATTTAGAACCTAATT
TTGATACTTATAATCCTCATTTTCATGTAGTTATTGCAGTTAATAAAAGTTATTTTACAGATAAAAATTA
TTATATAAATCGAGAAAGATGGTTGGAATTATGGAAGTTTGCTACTAAGGATGATTCTATAACTCAAGTT
GATGTTAGAAAAGCAAAAATTAATGATTATAAAGAGGTTTACGAACTTGCGAAATATTCAGCTAAAGACA
CTGATTATTTAATATCGAGGCCAGTATTTGAAATTTTTTATAAAGCATTAAAAGGCAAGCAGGTATTAGT
TTTTAGTGGATTTTTTAAAGATGCACACAAATTGTACAAGCAAGGAAAACTTGATGTTTATAAAAAGAAA
GATGAAATTAAATATGTCTATATAGTTTATTATAATTGGTGCAAAAAACAATATGAAAAAACTAGAATAA
GGGAACTTACGGAAGATGAAAAAGAAGAATTAAATCAAGATTTAATAGATGGAATAGAAATAGATTAAAG
TGTAACTATACTTTATATATATATGATTAAAAAAATAAAAAACAACAGCCTATTAGGTTGTTGTTTTTTA
TTTTCTTTATTAATTTTTTTAATTTTTAGTTTTTAGTTCTTTTTTAAAATAAGTTTCAGCCTCTTTTTCA
ATATTTTTTAAAGAAGGAGTATTTGCATGAATTGCCTTTTTTCTAACAGACTTAGGAAATATTTTAACAG
TATCTTCTTGCGCCGGTGATTTTGGAACTTCATAACTTACTAATTTATAATTATTATTTTCTTTTTTAAT
TGTAACAGTTGCAAAAGAAGCTGAACCTGTTCCTTCAACTAGTTTATCATCTTCAATATAATATTCTTGA
CCTATATAGTATAAATATATTTTTATTATATTTTTACTTTTTTCTGAATCTATTATTTTATAATCATAAA
AAGTTTTACCACCAAAAGAAGGTTGTACTCCTTCTGGTCCAACATATTTTTTTACTATATTATCTAAATA
ATTTTTGGGAACTGGTGTTGTAATTTGATTAATCGAACAACCAGTTATACTTAAAGGAATTATAACTATA
AAAATATATAGGATTATCTTTTTAAATTTCATTATTGGCCTCCTTTTTATTAAATTTATGTTACCATAAA
AAGGACATAACGGGAATATGTAGAATATTTTTAATGTAGACAAAATTTTACATAAATATAAAGAAAGGAA
GTGTTTGTTTAAATTTTATAGCAAACTATCAAAAATTAGGGGGATAAAAATTTATGAAAAAAAGGTTTTC
GATGTTATTTTTATGTTTAACTTTAATAGTTTGTGGTTTATTTACAAATTCGGCCGGCCAGTGGGCAAGT
TGAAAAATTCACAAAAATGTGGTATAATATCTTTGTTCATTAGAGCGATAAACTTGAATTTGAGAGGGAA
CTTAGATGGTATTTGAAAAAATTGATAAAAATAGTTGGAACAGAAAAGAGTATTTTGACCACTACTTTGC
AAGTGTACCTTGTACCTACAGCATGACCGTTAAAGTGGATATCACACAAATAAAGGAAAAGGGAATGAAA
CTATATCCTGCAATGCTTTATTATATTGCAATGATTGTAAACCGCCATTCAGAGTTTAGGACGGCAATCA
ATCAAGATGGTGAATTGGGGATATATGATGAGATGATACCAAGCTATACAATATTTCACAATGATACTGA
AACATTTTCCAGCCTTTGGACTGAGTGTAAGTCTGACTTTAAATCATTTTTAGCAGATTATGAAAGTGAT
ACGCAACGGTATGGAAACAATCATAGAATGGAAGGAAAGCCAAATGCTCCGGAAAACATTTTTAATGTAT
CTATGATACCGTGGTCAACCTTCGATGGCTTTAATCTGAATTTGCAGAAAGGATATGATTATTTGATTCC
TATTTTTACTATGGGGAAATATTATAAAGAAGATAACAAAATTATACTTCCTTTGGCAATTCAAGTTCAT
CACGCAGTATGTGACGGATTTCACATTTGCCGTTTTGTAAACGAATTGCAGGAATTGATAAATAGTTAAC
TTCAGGTTTGTCTGTAACTAAAAACAAGTATTTAAGCAAAAACATCGTAGAAATACGGTGTTTTTTGTTA
CCCTAAATATATCTTGCCCAAATGTCAAAGCTGGTGGAATGGCTTTTGGTATAAAAAATGAAGTGGCAAG
AGAAGTTGTTCGTGAGGTAAGAAACATAACGAAACTGCCTTTAGTAATAAAATTATCACCCAATGCAGAA
GATATTGTAGGAATGGCAAAAGTTTGTGAAGAAGAAGGTGCTGATGGAGTTTCATTAGTTAATACTTTTA
AAGCAATGGCAATTGATATAAAAAATAGAAGACCAGTATTTGAAAATGTATATGCTGGATTATCTGGACC
AGCTATAAAACCTATAGCTTTGAGAATGGTACATGAAGTGTGTAAAAATGTAAATATACCTGTAATGGGA
ATGGGCGGAATAACTAAAGCCACAGATGCTATAGAGTTTATAATGGCAGGAGCTACTTGTATCCAAGTTG
GAACTGCAAATTTTATGAATCCTAGAATAGGTATTGAAATAATAGATGGGATTAATGAATTTATGGATAG
AGAAGGAATAAAAAGTTTAGACGAAATAAGAGGAATTATATAAGGTAGAATAAATAGTATTTTAAAGATA
AAAAATATAGATTAAATAAACAATAATTTTATAACATTAACATGGAGGAAAAATAATATGAGTAAAGTAG
ATGTAGTGGATATATTAAAGAAAAGTGATGCATTGTTGGAGGGACATTTTTTATTATCTTCAGGAAAACA
CAGTAATAGATACGTACAATGTGCAAAAGTATTAAGATTTCCAGAATATGCTGCTGAGGTATTAAGTACA
GTTGTTGAACAAATAAAAGACTTAGATATAGACTTAGTAGTAGGACCAGCTATGGGTGGAGTAATAGTTT
CTTATGAGTTAGGAAGACAATTAGGAAAAGAAGCTGTATTTACTGAGAGAAAAGACAATACAATGGAGTT
AAGAAGAGGATTTGAAGTTAAAAAAGGAGCAAAGATAATAATTGCTGAAGACGTTGTAACTACTGGTAAA
TCAACTATGGAGACAAAAAGAGTATTAGAAGCCTTAGGTGGAGAAGTTGTAGGTGTTGCATGTATAGCAG
ATAGAACTAATCATGATATAGGTATGCCTATATATAGTGCTATAAAACTTGATATTCAAGTTTATGAATC
TGATGAGTGTCCTTTATGTAAGGAAGGAAAATTACCAGTTGTTAAGCCTGGAAGTAGAGAGTTCAAGGAA
TTAGGGATGTAATAACGAATTCTGCATCAAGCTAGCATAAAAATAAGAAGCCTGCATTTGCAGGCTTCTT
ATTTTTATGGTACCCGTTAACAGATCTGAGCTCAGAATGGGATCCGCACAATGAAGGACTGTTCAGTCTG
ATTCATCCACATTATACTAAATGCTTACTTCTATTCCATCTTCCATTTAAGTCCTCGGAAAAAGGCTTCT
CTCATGAGAAGTCTTTTTTATTTAAACTTAATTATTTATAGTGTTACTTAAAAAATGTAAATTTTTTAGA
GTAAAAATTTGTAATATAACATATAACTTAAAAATAAAAAGCAGTTAGCCTTATAAATGAAGGTTAGCTG
TTTTTTTTGTTAAAAATATATTTACAAAATAAGAGATAGTAGCAGTACAATATAAGTATAAGGTAAAAGT
ATTATATATTAGGGAGGGGTAAGTATGAAAAATCAATTAAATGAAAATCATAAAAAGGTTGTATTTTTTG
GAGTAGGTGCTGTAGGAGCTACTTTTGCAGAACAATTTTTTAACTCTAAATATGATTTTAAAATTCTTTG
TGATAATGAAAGAAAGAAAAGATATTTAGAAGAAGGATTTATAATAAATGGAAAAAGGTATGATTTTAAT
TATGTAACTAAAGATGAGTATAAACAAGAGGCTGATTTTATAATTATAGGTCTAAAATATAATAATTTAA
AAGAAAATATAAAAGAATTAGATGGATTAGTTGGAAAAAATACAGTTATAATGTCTCTGCTAAATGGAGT
TGATAGCGAAGAGATAATAGGAGAAAGATTTGGAATTGGAAAAATGGTATATTCATATGTTACCAATATA
GATGCAAAGAAAATCAATAATAATATTATACACACTACTAATGGGATAATTGTATTTGGTAACAAAGATA
ATAGTGAAGATAGAAAAACTAATATAATAACTGAAGTCTTTGATGATGTAAATATAGAATATATTTTATC
AAAAGATATTCAACGAGATATGTGGTGGAAGTACATGGTTAATATTGGTGTAAATCAAACTTCAGCTATA
CTTGGTGCACCTTATGGAGTTTTTCAGAGTTCTGAGCATTTAAGAGAATTAGCAAAATCTGCAATGAGGG
AAGTTGTTGCTATAGCACAAGCAAAAGACATATCTCTTACAGAAGATGATGTTGAAAATTCATTACATAG
AATACTAGAACATTCAAAAGAAGGAAGAACATCAATGCTTCAAGACGTGGAAGCTCATAGACCTACAGAA
GTAGATATGTTTTCTAAGAATATCTGCAAACTTGGAAAAAAATATAGCATACCTACTCCTATAAATCAGA
CTTTATTTTATATGATAAAAGTAATTGAAAGTAGATTTTAAAGGGTATTTGTAAGAAATATTGATAATTA
TTGATTTTAAATTTTATTAATGTTATATACTATCCTTTTTGATAATCTCATGACCAAAATCCCTTAACGT
GAGTTTTCGTTCCACTGAGCGTCAGACCCCGTAGAAAAGATCAAAGGATCTTC
